>Addgene plasmid #230432 | AiP11919 - pAAV-3xSP10ins-AiE0300m-minRho-SYFP2-WPRE3-BGHpA (Alias: CN1919) | addgene full sequence | sequence record 470922 | Addgene NGS Result
CCTGCAGGCAGCTGCGCGCTCGCTCGCTCACTGAGGCCGCCCGGGCGTCGGGCGACCTTTGGTCGCCCGG
CCTCAGTGAGCGAGCGAGCGCGCAGAGAGGGAGTGGCCAACTCCATCACTAGGGGTTCCTGCGGCCGCAC
GCGCCGGTACCGAAGCTACCCCTAACACACTATTCTACACACAGAAAATGCTCTTCACTAGGAAGCTACC
CCTAACACACTATTCTACACACAGAAAATGCTCTTCACTAGGAAGCTACCCCTAACACACTATTCTACAC
ACAGAAAATGCTCTTCACTAGACGCGTTGTCTTAGACTGAGTTGCTGTAACAAAAATCTGGGATGAGGTC
ATTTCTAAAGCACAGCAATTTATTTCCCACAGTCTGAAGGCTGCAGATTCCAAGATCACTGGCAAGATCA
GTTGTAAAGGCTTCGTCCTCCAGAGGCGGGGATGCTGCATACTCCCTGGGCAGAGAGACAGGAAAACTCC
GTAACTGCATGTGTCCTTCCTGATGCCTCTTCTATATAGGCCTGGATCCCAATCACCCTGTGAACCTCTC
CCTGCTTCGTGGCCCCCACCTCTTAACACTACCACATTGGCAACTCCTGAAATTTGAAGGGGACACACTG
AACCATGGCACAACAGCTTTCTGACTGATGCAGTAACCCAATGGCAGTGCAGAAGGGGCCAGCTAAAAGC
CCAAATGGTTAGCTCAAAATTCGCTGTCTCTTCCGAGTGTCTGAACCCTTAGTCCTGGTATGTAAAGACA
TCAGAACATTTCCCCTTGTGTCCATCAGATTTCTGTCTAGTGAAACGATGACACTGTAACCTCCAAGATC
TCACACGAAATGATCTTTTCTCCTTTGTGGAAGGAAACCAGCATTTAGCTCATCTCTCCTTCGTAGCAGC
TCAGAATGTCCACAGTGACCCAGTTACCATAGCTAAAGGCTTCCTTTTCAAAACACAGAGCAGAGGCAGC
CAATTCAGTATGTGCTGCTGCCATCCTCTGATTCTTTCCTGCTTCCATAGACACCAACTCTATTGTAACT
AAGCCTTATACATTGTGTCTTCCTCCTTTACATTAGCTTGTGCTGGGGTGGTTCATGAGGCCCGCTGAGT
AGTTTCAGTGACAGCCTATCCCTCTGCCAGTGCTGCTTTGAGCCATCTTATTGGTGAGGCTGTAAGAGAA
GCCTGAAGTCACAGGGTAAAGCTATGTTGAAGGCAGCCCCAGAACCAAGTTTCCCTATTTCTATCTCCTT
ACGCTGTTTGAGCCTCAGGGGTAGATCAGGTGCCTGTGAGCTCGATTCAGCCGGGAGCTTAGGGAGGGGA
GGTCACTTCATAAGGGCTTGGGGGGGGAGTTGGAGCCACGAGTCGTCCAGCCGGAGCCCCGTGTGGCTGT
GCTCCGGCCTCAGAAGCATCCCCGGATCCAGATCTTTCGAAGCTAGCGCTACCGGTCGCCACCATGGTGA
GCAAGGGCGAGGAGCTGTTCACCGGGGTGGTGCCCATCCTGGTCGAGCTGGACGGCGACGTAAACGGCCA
CAAGTTCAGCGTGTCCGGCGAGGGCGAGGGCGATGCCACCTACGGCAAGCTGACCCTGAAGCTGATCTGC
ACCACCGGCAAGCTGCCCGTGCCCTGGCCCACCCTCGTGACCACCCTGGGCTACGGCGTGCAGTGCTTCG
CCCGCTACCCCGACCACATGAAGCAGCACGACTTCTTCAAGTCCGCCATGCCCGAAGGCTACGTCCAGGA
GCGCACCATCTTCTTCAAGGACGACGGCAACTACAAGACCCGCGCCGAGGTGAAGTTCGAGGGCGACACC
CTGGTGAACCGCATCGAGCTGAAGGGCATCGACTTCAAGGAGGACGGCAACATCCTGGGGCACAAGCTGG
AGTACAACTACAACAGCCACAACGTCTATATCACCGCCGACAAGCAGAAGAACGGCATCAAGGCCAACTT
CAAGATCCGCCACAACATCGAGGACGGCGGCGTGCAGCTCGCCGACCACTACCAGCAGAACACCCCCATC
GGCGACGGCCCCGTGCTGCTGCCCGACAACCACTACCTGAGCTACCAGTCCAAGCTGAGCAAAGACCCCA
ACGAGAAGCGCGATCACATGGTCCTGCTGGAGTTCGTGACCGCCGCCGGGATCACTCTCGGCATGGACGA
GCTGTACAAGTAAGTCGACGGCGCGCCGCGGCCGCGAATTCGATATCATAATCAACCTCTGGATTACAAA
ATTTGTGAAAGATTGACTGGTATTCTTAACTATGTTGCTCCTTTTACGCTATGTGGATACGCTGCTTTAA
TGCCTTTGTATCATGCTATTGCTTCCCGTATGGCTTTCATTTTCTCCTCCTTGTATAAATCCTGGTTAGT
TCTTGCCACGGCGGAACTCATCGCCGCCTGCCTTGCCCGCTGCTGGACAGGGGCTCGGCTGTTGGGCACT
GACAATTCCGTGGCTCGAGAGATCTTCGACTGTGCCTTCTAGTTGCCAGCCATCTGTTGTTTGCCCCTCC
CCCGTGCCTTCCTTGACCCTGGAAGGTGCCACTCCCACTGTCCTTTCCTAATAAAATGAGGAAATTGCAT
CGCATTGTCTGAGTAGGTGTCATTCTATTCTGGGGGGTGGGGTGGGGCAGGACAGCAAGGGGGAGGATTG
GGAAGACAATAGCAGGCATGAGATCTCACGTGCGGACCGAGCGGCCGCAGGAACCCCTAGTGATGGAGTT
GGCCACTCCCTCTCTGCGCGCTCGCTCGCTCACTGAGGCCGGGCGACCAAAGGTCGCCCGACGCCCGGGC
TTTGCCCGGGCGGCCTCAGTGAGCGAGCGAGCGCGCAGCTGCCTGCAGGGGCGCCTGATGCGGTATTTTC
TCCTTACGCATCTGTGCGGTATTTCACACCGCATA
[95 nt withheld, positions 2906-3000]
T
[46 nt withheld, positions 3002-3047]
C
[141 nt withheld, positions 3049-3189]
CCTTTGACGTTGGAGTCCACGTTCTTT
[37 nt withheld, positions 3217-3253]
ACTCTATCTCGGGCTATTCTTTTGATTTATAAGGGATTTTGCCGATTTCGGTCTATTGGTTAAAAAATGA
GCTGATTTAACAAAAATTTAACGCGAATTTTAACAAAATATTAACGTTTACAATTTTATGGTGCACTCTC
AGTACAATCTGCTCTGATGCCGCATAGTTAAGCCAGCCCCGACACCCGCCAACACCCGCTGACGCGCCCT
GACGGGCTTGTCTGCTCCCGGCATCCGCTTACAGACAAGCTGTGACCGTCTCCGGGAGCTGCATGTGTCA
GAGGTTTTCACCGTCATCACCGAAACGCGCGAGACGAAAGGGCCTCGTGATACGCCTATTTTTATAGGTT
AATGTCATGATAATAATGGTTTCTTAGACGTCAGGTGGCACTTTTCGGGGAAATGTGCGCGGAACCCCTA
TTTGTTTATTTTTCTAAATACATTCAAATATGTATCCGCTCATGAGACAATAACCCTGATAAATGCTTCA
ATAATATTGAAAAAGGAAGAGTATGAGTATTCAACATTTCCGTGTCGCCCTTATTCCCTTTTTTGCGGCA
TTTTGCCTTCCTGTTTTTGCTCACCCAGAAACGCTGGTGAAAGTAAAAGATGCTGAAGATCAGTTGGGTG
CACGAGTGGGTTACATCGAACTGGATCTCAACAGCGGTAAGATCCTTGAGAGTTTTCGCCCCGAAGAACG
TTTTCCAATGATGAGCACTTTTAAAGTTCTGCTATGTGGCGCGGTATTATCCCGTATTGACGCCGGGCAA
GAGCAACTCGGTCGCCGCATACACTATTCTCAGAATGACTTGGTTGAGTACTCACCAGTCACAGAAAAGC
ATCTTACGGATGGCATGACAGTAAGAGAATTATGCAGTGCTGCCATAACCATGAGTGATAACACTGCGGC
CAACTTACTTCTGACAACGATCGGAGGACCGAAGGAGCTAACCGCTTTTTTGCACAACATGGGGGATCAT
GTAACTCGCCTTGATCGTTGGGAACCGGAGCTGAATGAAGCCATACCAAACGACGAGCGTGACACCACGA
TGCCTGTAGCAATGGCAACAACGTTGCGCAAACTATTAACTGGCGAACTACTTACTCTAGCTTCCCGGCA
ACAATTAATAGACTGGATGGAGGCGGATAAAGTTGCAGGACCACTTCTGCGCTCGGCCCTTCCGGCTGGC
TGGTTTATTGCTGATAAATCTGGAGCCGGTGAGCGTGGGTCTCGCGGTATCATTGCAGCACTGGGGCCAG
ATGGTAAGCCCTCCCGTATCGTAGTTATCTACACGACGGGGAGTCAGGCAACTATGGATGAACGAAATAG
ACAGATCGCTGAGATAGGTGCCTCACTGATTAAGCATTGGTAACTGTCAGACCAAGTTTACTCATATATA
CTTTAGATTGATTTAAAACTTCATTTTTAATTTAAAAGGATCTAGGTGAAGATCCTTTTTGATAATCTCA
TGACCAAAATCCCTTAACGTGAGTTTTCGTTCCACTGAGCGTCAGACCCCGTAGAAAAGATCAAAGGATC
TTCTTGAGATCCTTTTTTTCTGCGCGTAATCTGCTGCTTGCAAACAAAAAAACCACCGCTACCAGCGGTG
GTTTGTTTGCCGGATCAAGAGCTACCAACTCTTTTTCCGAAGGTAACTGGCTTCAGCAGAGCGCAGATAC
CAAATACTGTTCTTCTAGTGTAGCCGTAGTTAGGCCACCACTTCAAGAACTCTGTAGCACCGCCTACATA
CCTCGCTCTGCTAATCCTGTTACCAGTGGCTGCTGCCAGTGGCGATAAGTCGTGTCTTACCGGGTTGGAC
TCAAGACGATAGTTACCGGATAAGGCGCAGCGGTCGGGCTGAACGGGGGGTTCGTGCACACAGCCCAGCT
TGGAGCGAACGACCTACACCGAACTGAGATACCTACAGCGTGAGCTATGAGAAAGCGCCACGCTTCCCGA
AGGGAGAAAGGCGGACAGGTATCCGGTAAGCGGCAGGGTCGGAACAGGAGAGCGCACGAGGGAGCTTCCA
GGGGGAAACGCCTGGTATCTTTATAGTCCTGTCGGGTTTCGCCACCTCTGACTTGAGCGTCGATTTTTGT
GATGCTCGTCAGGGGGGCGGAGCCTATGGAAAAACGCCAGCAACGCGGCCTTTTTACGGTTCCTGGCCTT
TTGCTGGCCTTTTGCTCACATGT
Features (pLannotate 1.2.2; 14 found; start..end, strand, type, name):
     12..39      +  repeat_region  AAV2 ITR (fragment): inverted terminal repeat of adeno-associated virus serotype 2 inverted
     68..95      +  repeat_region  AAV2 ITR (fragment): inverted terminal repeat of adeno-associated virus serotype 2 inverted
   1464..2180    +  CDS            SYFP2: SYFP2 is a basic (constitutively fluorescent) yellow fluorescent protein published in 2006, derived from Aequorea victoria. It is reported to be a very rapidly-maturing monomer with moderate acid sensitivity.
   2220..2377    +  misc_feature   WPRE (fragment): woodchuck hepatitis virus posttranscriptional regulatory element
   2383..2463    +  misc_feature   WPRE (fragment): woodchuck hepatitis virus posttranscriptional regulatory element
   2480..2591    +  polyA_signal   bGH poly(A) signal: bovine growth hormone polyadenylation signal
   2709..2849    +  repeat_region  AAV2 ITR: inverted terminal repeat of adeno-associated virus serotype 2 inverted
   2854..2905    -  misc_feature   bom (fragment): basis of mobility region from pBR322
   2924..3379    +  rep_origin     f1 ori (sequence partly withheld): f1 bacteriophage origin of replication; arrow indicates direction of (+) strand synthesis
   3380..3429    -  misc_feature   bom (fragment): basis of mobility region from pBR322
   3531..3566    -  CDS            rop (fragment): Rop protein, which maintains plasmids at low copy number; rop
   3661..3765    +  promoter       AmpR promoter: bla
   3766..4626    +  CDS            AmpR: β-lactamase; bla; confers resistance to ampicillin, carbenicillin, and related antibiotics
   4797..5385    +  rep_origin     ori: high-copy-number ColE1/pMB1/pBR322/pUC origin of replication
