[The description below was written by a language model from this plasmid's Addgene catalogue record and pLannotate feature annotations shown in this document.]
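Description:
AiP11919 (alias CN1919) is an AAV transfer plasmid built on a pAAV2 backbone, designed to produce recombinant adeno-associated virus that reports the activity of a candidate brain enhancer. In bacteria it is maintained at high copy from a ColE1/pUC-type origin and selected with ampicillin through the bla gene and its native promoter. The backbone also carries an f1 phage origin and short remnants of pBR322 bom and rop sequences. The record lists a recombination-deficient growth strain, a common choice for keeping the repeat-rich ITRs intact.

The payload lies between AAV2 inverted terminal repeats, which supply the signals for genome replication and packaging. The annotation detects the right-hand ITR in full but only short fragments of the left one. According to the construct name, the cassette begins with three copies of an SP10 insulator element ("3xSP10ins"), followed by the AiE0300m enhancer and a minimal rhodopsin promoter (minRho). None of these were recognised by the automated annotation, but they presumably occupy the unannotated stretch upstream of the reporter. A minimal promoter is intended to have little activity on its own, so the enhancer determines where transcription occurs. The reporter is SYFP2, a rapidly maturing monomeric yellow fluorescent protein. It is followed by WPRE3, a shortened woodchuck hepatitis virus posttranscriptional element (annotated as two WPRE fragments) that boosts transcript expression, and by the bovine growth hormone polyadenylation signal.

The stated purpose is to drive AAV-mediated transgene expression in specific populations of brain cells. The associated publication describes a suite of enhancer AAVs for genetic access to cortical cell types. The record does not say which cell population AiE0300m targets.
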