Addgene plasmid #230432: AiP11919 - pAAV-3xSP10ins-AiE0300m-minRho-SYFP2-WPRE3-BGHpA (Alias: CN1919)
Purpose: AiE0300m is an enhancer sequence, designed to drive AAV-mediated transgene expression in specific populations of brain cells
Depositing lab: Allen Institute for Brain Science & Jonathan Ting. Depositing organization: Allen Institute. Publication: A suite of enhancer AAVs and transgenic mouse lines for genetic access to cortical cell types. Ben-Simon Y, Hooper M, Narayan S, Daigle TL, Dwivedi D, Way SW, Oster A, Stafford DA, Mich JK, Taormina MJ, Martinez RA, Opitz-Araya X, Roth JR, Alexander JR, Allen S, Amster A, Arbuckle J, Ayala A, Baker PM, Bakken TE, Barcelli T, Barta S, Bendrick J, Bertagnolli D, Bielstein C, Bishwakarma P, Bowlus J, Boyer G, Brouner K, Casian B, Casper T, Chakka AB, Chakrabarty R, Chance RK, Chavan S, Clark M, Colbert K, Collman F, Daniel S, Departee M, DiValentin P, Donadio N, Dotson N, Egdorf T, Fliss T, Gabitto M, Garcia J, Gary A, Gasperini M, Gloe J, Goldy J, Gore BB, Graybuck L, Greisman N, Haeseleer F, Halterman C, Haradon Z, Hastings SD, Helback O, Ho W, Hockemeyer D, Huang C, Huff S, Hunker A, Johansen N, Jones D, Juneau Z, Kalmbach B, Kannan M, Khem S, Kussick E, Kutsal R, Larsen R, Lee C, Lee AY, Leibly M, Lenz GH, Li S, Liang E, Lusk N, Madigan Z, Malloy J, Malone J, McCue R, Melchor J, Mollenkopf T, Moosman S, Morin E, Newman D, Ng L, Ngo K, Omstead V, Otto S, Oyama A, Pena N, Pham T, Phillips E, Pom CA, Potekhina L, Ransford S, Ray PL, Rette D, Reynoldson C, Rimorin C, Rocha D, Ruiz A, Sanchez REA, Sawyer L, Sedeno-Cortes A, Sevigny JP, Shapovalova N, Shepard N, Shulga L, Sigler AR, Siverts L, Soliman S, Somasundaram S, Staats B, Stewart K, Szelenyi E, Tieu M, Trader C, Tran A, van Velthoven CTJ, Walker M, Wang Y, Weed N, Wirthlin M, Wood T, Wynalda B, Yao Z, Zhou T, Ariza J, Dee N, Reding M, Ronellenfitch K, Mufti S, Sunkin SM, Smith KA, Esposito L, Waters J, Thyagarajan B, Yao S, Lein ES, Zeng H, Levi BP, Ngai J, Ting JT, Tasic B. Cell. 2025 May 16:S0092-8674(25)00513-6. doi: 10.1016/j.cell.2025.05.002. PubMed 40403729.
Backbone
  Vector backbone: pAAV2
  Vector type: AAV
Growth in bacteria
  Bacterial resistance: Ampicillin, 100 μg/mL
  Growth temperature: 37°C
  Growth strain: NEB Stable
  Copy number: High Copy
Gene/Insert
  Gene/Insert name: SYFP2
  Species: Synthetic
  Promoter: minRho
  Cloning method: Gibson Cloning
Terms and licenses: Academic/Nonprofit Terms; Industry Terms: Not Available to Industry
How to cite: AiP11919 - pAAV-3xSP10ins-AiE0300m-minRho-SYFP2-WPRE3-BGHpA (Alias: CN1919) was a gift from Allen Institute for Brain Science & Jonathan Ting (Addgene plasmid # 230432 ; http://n2t.net/addgene:230432 ; RRID:Addgene_230432)
